Addgene plasmid #137110: pFD-MBP-CS(TEV)-StrepTag-II-AI(TVMV)
Purpose: iFLinkC Linker cloning
Depositing lab: Viktor Stein. Depositing organization: Technische Universitaet Darmstadt. Publication: iFLinkC: an iterative functional linker cloning strategy for the combinatorial assembly and recombination of linker peptides with functional domains. Grawe A, Ranglack J, Weyrich A, Stein V. Nucleic Acids Res. 2020 Jan 11. pii: 5700546. doi: 10.1093/nar/gkz1210. PubMed 31925441.
Backbone
  Vector backbone: pFD
  Vector type: Synthetic Biology
Growth in bacteria
  Bacterial resistance: Kanamycin, 50 μg/mL
  Growth temperature: 37°C
  Growth strain: DH5alpha
  Copy number: High Copy
Gene/Insert
  Gene/Insert name: MBP-CS(TEV)-StrepTag-II-AI(TVMV)
  Species: Synthetic
  Cloning method: Gibson Cloning
Terms and licenses: Academic/Nonprofit Terms; Industry Terms: Not Available to Industry
How to cite: pFD-MBP-CS(TEV)-StrepTag-II-AI(TVMV) was a gift from Viktor Stein (Addgene plasmid # 137110 ; http://n2t.net/addgene:137110 ; RRID:Addgene_137110)
