[The description below was written by a language model from this plasmid's Addgene catalogue record and pLannotate feature annotations shown in this document.]
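Description:
pFD-MBP-CS(TEV)-StrepTag-II-AI(TVMV) is a small (about 3.2 kb) bacterial plasmid built on the pFD backbone and catalogued as a synthetic biology vector. It belongs to the iFLinkC (iterative functional linker cloning) system, a strategy for combinatorially assembling and recombining linker peptides with functional protein domains. It is propagated in E. coli from a high-copy ColE1/pUC-type origin and selected with kanamycin through an aph(3')-Ia (KanR) gene. The annotation also picks up a short rop fragment and a partial AmpR promoter. These appear to be backbone remnants rather than functional elements, which fits the recorded high copy number.

The synthetic insert, introduced by Gibson cloning, is a modular coding unit. The feature table identifies a maltose binding protein coding sequence lacking its signal peptide (so a cytosolic form), followed shortly downstream by a Strep-Tag II, the short peptide that binds Strep-Tactin for affinity capture or detection. Going by the construct name, a TEV protease cleavage site, CS(TEV), lies in the short gap between MBP and the tag. An AI(TVMV) element follows the tag, probably an autoinhibitory module for tobacco vein mottling virus protease, though the record does not define the abbreviation. Neither of these two elements was annotated automatically.

No promoter driving the insert is detected. The record also does not describe the restriction sites used for the iterative assembly. The plasmid therefore seems best regarded as a storage or donor vector that supplies this domain cassette for linker cloning, rather than as an expression construct.
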