Features (pLannotate 1.2.2; 6 found; start..end, strand, type, name):
    194..1292    +  CDS            MBP (fragment): maltose binding protein from E. coli; malE (mutated); This version of the gene does not encode a signal sequence, so MBP will remain in the cytosol.
   1332..1355    +  CDS            Strep-Tag II: peptide that binds Strep-Tactin®, an engineered form of streptavidin
   1451..1485    -  CDS            rop (fragment): Rop protein, which maintains plasmids at low copy number; rop
   1580..1637    +  promoter       AmpR promoter (fragment): bla
   1646..2461    -  CDS            KanR: aminoglycoside phosphotransferase; aph(3')-Ia; confers resistance to kanamycin in bacteria or G418 (Geneticin®) in eukaryotes
   2589..3176    +  rep_origin     ori: high-copy-number ColE1/pMB1/pBR322/pUC origin of replication
>Addgene plasmid #137110 | pFD-MBP-CS(TEV)-StrepTag-II-AI(TVMV) | addgene full sequence | sequence record 272191 | Addgene NGS Result
GCGGCCTTTTTACGGTTCCTGGCCTTTTGCTGGCCTTTTGCTCACATGTTCTTTCCTGCGTTATCCCCTG
ATTCTGTGGATAACCGTATTACCGCCAATTGAGTGAGCTGATACCGCTCGCCGCAGCCGAACGACCGAGC
GCAGCGAGTCACCCGCGAAATACAAGAAGACAATTTTCCCGCACCAGCAGTGGGAAAATCGAAGAAGGTA
AACTGGTAATCTGGATTAACGGCGATAAAGGCTATAACGGTCTGGCTGAAGTCGGTAAGAAATTCGAGAA
AGATACCGGAATTAAAGTCACCGTTGAGCATCCGGATAAACTGGAAGAGAAATTCCCACAGGTTGCGGCA
ACTGGCGATGGCCCTGACATTATCTTCTGGGCACACGACCGCTTTGGTGGCTACGCTCAATCTGGCCTGT
TGGCTGAAATCACCCCGGACAAAGCGTTCCAGGACAAGCTGTATCCGTTTACCTGGGATGCCGTACGTTA
CAACGGCAAGCTGATTGCTTACCCGATCGCTGTTGAAGCGTTATCGCTGATTTATAACAAAGATCTGCTG
CCGAACCCGCCAAAAACCTGGGAAGAGATCCCGGCGCTGGATAAAGAACTGAAAGCGAAAGGTAAGAGCG
CGCTGATGTTCAACCTGCAAGAACCGTACTTCACCTGGCCGCTGATTGCTGCTGACGGGGGTTATGCGTT
CAAGTATGAAAACGGCAAGTACGACATTAAAGACGTGGGCGTGGATAACGCTGGCGCGAAAGCGGGTCTG
ACCTTCCTGGTTGACCTGATTAAAAACAAACACATGAATGCAGACACCGATTACTCCATCGCAGAAGCTG
CCTTTAATAAAGGCGAAACAGCGATGACCATCAACGGCCCGTGGGCATGGTCCAACATCGACACCAGCAA
AGTGAATTATGGTGTAACGGTACTGCCGACCTTCAAGGGTCAACCATCCAAACCGTTCGTTGGCGTGCTG
AGCGCAGGTATTAACGCCGCCAGTCCGAACAAAGAGCTGGCAAAAGAGTTCCTCGAAAACTATCTGCTGA
CTGATGAAGGTCTGGAAGCGGTTAATAAAGACAAACCGCTGGGTGCCGTAGCGCTGAAGTCTTACGAGGA
AGAGTTGGTGAAAGATCCGCGTATTGCCGCCACTATGGAAAACGCCCAGAAAGGTGAAATCATGCCGAAC
ATCCCGCAGATGTCCGCTTTCTGGTATGCCGTGCGTACTGCGGTGATCAACGCCGCCAGCGGTCGTCAGA
CTGTCGATGAAGCCCTGAAAGACGCGCAGACTAATTCGAGCTCGGAGAACCTGTATTTCCAGTCCAGTGG
CTGGAGCCACCCGCAGTTCGAAAAGTCAGGAGGTCGCGAATATGTGCGCTTTGCGCCGGGCATTGCATAA
AGCCCCGACAGTAAAAAGAGACCCTGACTAGTCTCCGGGAGCTGCATGTGTCAGAGGTTTTCACCGTCAT
CACCGAAACGCGCGACACGAAAGGGCCTCGTGATACGCCTATTTTTATAGGTTAATGTCATGATAATAAT
GGTTTCTTAGACGTCAGGTGGCCTTTTCGGGGAAATGTGCGCGGAACCCCTATTTGTTTATTTTTCTAAA
TACATTCAAATATGTATCCGCTCATGAATTAATTCTTAGAAAAACTCATCGAGCATCAAATGAAACTGCA
ATTTATTCATATCAGGATTATCAATACCATATTTTTGAAAAAGCCGTTTCTGTAATGAAGGAGAAAACTC
ACCGAGGCAGTTCCATAGGATGGCAAGATCCTGGTATCGGTCTGCGATTCCGACTCGTCCAACATCAATA
CAACCTATTAATTTCCCCTCGTCAAAAATAAGGTTATCAAGTGAGAAATCACCATGAGTGACGACTGAAT
CCGGTGAGAATGGCAAAAGTTTATGCATTTCTTTCCAGACTTGTTCAACAGGCCAGCCATTACGCTCGTC
ATCAAAATCACTCGCATCAACCAAACCGTTATTCATTCGTGATTGCGCCTGAGCCAGACGAAATACGCGG
TCGCTGTTAAAAGGACAATTACAAACAGGAATCGAATGCAACCGGCGCAGGAACACCGCCAGCGCATCAA
CAATATTTTCACCTGAATCAGGATATTCTTCTAATACCTGGAATGCTGTTTTCCCTGGGATCGCCGTGGT
GAGTAACCATGCATCATCAGGAGTACGGATAAAATGCTTGATGGTCGGAAGAGGCATAAATTCCGTCAGC
CAGTTTAGTCTGACCATCTCATCTGTAACATCATTGGCAACGCTACCTTTGCCATGTTTCAGAAACAACT
CTGGCGCATCGGGCTTCCCATACAATCGATAGATTGTCGCACCTGATTGCCCGACATTATCGCGAGCCCA
TTTATACCCATATAAATCAGCATCCATGTTGGAATTTAATCGCGGCCTAGAGCAAGACGTTTCCCGTTGA
ATATGGCTCATAACACCCCTTGTATTACTGTTTATGTAAGCAGACAGTTTTATTGTGAATTCTCATGACC
AAAATCCCTTAACGTGAGTTTTCGTTCCACTGAGCGTCAGACCCCGTAGAAAAGATCAAAGGATCTTCTT
GAGATCCTTTTTTTCTGCGCGTAATCTGCTGCTTGCAAACAAAAAAACCACCGCTACCAGCGGTGGTTTG
TTTGCCGGATCAAGAGCTACCAACTCTTTTTCCGAAGGTAACTGGCTTCAGCAGAGCGCAGATACCAAAT
ACTGTTCTTCTAGTGTAGCCGTAGTTAGGCCACCACTTCAAGAACTCTGTAGCACCGCCTACATACCTCG
CTCTGCTAATCCTGTTACCAGTGGCTGCTGCCAGTGGCGATAAGTCGTGTCTTACCGGGTTGGACTCAAG
ACGATAGTTACCGGATAAGGCGCAGCGGTCGGGCTGAACGGGGGGTTCGTGCACACAGCCCAGCTTGGAG
CGAACGACCTACACCGAACTGAGATACCTACAGCGTGAGCTATGAGAAAGCGCCACGCTTCCCGAAGGGA
GAAAGGCGGACAGGTATCCGGTAAGCGGCAGGGTCGGAACAGGAGAGCGCACGAGGGAGCTTCCAGGGGG
AAACGCCTGGTATCTTTATAGTCCTGTCGGGTTTCGCCACCTCTGACTTGAGCGTCGATTTTTGTGATCT
CGTCAGGGGGGCGGAGCCTATGGAAAAACGCCAGCAAC
